Addgene plasmid #106296: Phi3-iRFP
Purpose: CMV driven iRFP with n terminal membrane binding domain of GAP43
Depositing lab: Sanford Simon. Depositing organization: Rockefeller University. Publication: Ca2+ transients in melanocyte dendrites and dendritic spine-like structures evoked by cell-to-cell signaling. Belote RL, Simon SM. J Cell Biol. 2020 Jan 6;219(1). pii: 132739. doi: 10.1083/jcb.201902014. PubMed 31821412.
Backbone
  Vector backbone: PLVX Puro
  Backbone manufacturer: Clontech
  Backbone size w/o insert (bp): 8167
  Total vector size (bp): 9175
  Modifications to backbone: MCS was modified as described in Takacs, C.N., et al., (2017) Traffic 18, 192-204.
  Vector type: Mammalian Expression, Lentiviral
  Selectable markers: Puromycin
Growth in bacteria
  Bacterial resistance: Ampicillin, 100 μg/mL
  Growth temperature: 30°C
  Growth strain: NEB Stable
  Copy number: High Copy
Gene/Insert
  Gene/Insert name: iRFPmem (alt name: membrane bound iRFP)
  Insert size (bp): 1011
  Promoter: CMV
  Cloning method: Ligation Independent Cloning
  Sequencing primers: 5′ CGCAAATGGGCGGTAGGCGTG; 3′ GCGCATGCTCCAGACTGCC
Resource information
  A portion of this plasmid was derived from a plasmid made by: iRFP is from Vladislav Verkhusha, addgene plasmid # 31857
Terms and licenses: Academic/Nonprofit Terms; Industry Terms: Not Available to Industry
How to cite: Phi3-iRFP was a gift from Sanford Simon (Addgene plasmid # 106296 ; http://n2t.net/addgene:106296 ; RRID:Addgene_106296)
