[The description below was written by a language model from this plasmid's Addgene catalogue record and pLannotate feature annotations shown in this document.]
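Description:
Phi3-iRFP is an HIV-1-based lentiviral transfer and mammalian expression plasmid built on the Clontech pLVX-Puro backbone, in which the multiple cloning site had been modified before the insert was added by ligation-independent cloning. In bacteria it is maintained through a high-copy ColE1/pUC-type origin and selected with ampicillin via the β-lactamase gene. The record lists a recombination-deficient propagation strain, as is common for plasmids carrying repeated LTR sequences. The sequenced plasmid is about 9.2 kb, in line with the catalogue size.

The viral portion is flanked by two HIV-1 LTR sequences, both annotated by the software as truncated 5' LTRs, with adjacent nef-derived fragments. It contains the Ψ packaging signal running into a gag fragment, the Rev response element for Rev-dependent nuclear export of the genomic RNA, and the cPPT/CTS element. Together these allow the RNA to be packaged into particles when helper functions are supplied in trans.

Within this frame, the CMV immediate-early enhancer and promoter drive the roughly 1 kb insert, iRFPmem. It consists of a short N-terminal fragment of rat GAP43, which serves as the membrane-binding domain, fused to iRFP713, a near-infrared fluorescent protein derived from a Rhodopseudomonas palustris phytochrome that needs biliverdin as a cofactor. Downstream, a mouse PGK promoter expresses puromycin N-acetyltransferase so that transduced or transfected cells can be selected. A WPRE follows to enhance transcript expression.

The construct provides a membrane-targeted far-red label for mammalian cells. The associated publication concerns calcium signalling in melanocyte dendrites, where such a marker would outline cell membranes and fine processes, although the record does not describe its specific use.
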