Features (pLannotate 1.2.2; 24 found; start..end, strand, type, name):
    377..634     +  LTR            5' LTR (truncated): truncated 5' long terminal repeat (LTR) from HIV-1
    681..806     +  misc_feature   HIV-1 Ψ: packaging signal of human immunodeficiency virus type 1
    790..1128    +  CDS            HIV-1 gag (fragment): gag protein from human immunodeficiency virus 1; gag
   1303..1536    +  misc_feature   RRE: The Rev response element (RRE) of HIV-1 allows for Rev-dependent mRNA export from the nucleus to the cytoplasm.
   1913..2013    +  CDS            Rev (fragment): human immunodeficiency virus 1 (HIV-1) Rev protein; rev; enhances nuclear export of unspliced and incompletely spliced viral mRNAs
   2028..2143    +  misc_feature   cPPT/CTS: central polypurine tract and central termination sequence of HIV-1 (lacking the first T)
   2201..2504    +  enhancer       CMV enhancer: human cytomegalovirus immediate early enhancer
   2505..2708    +  promoter       CMV promoter: human cytomegalovirus (CMV) immediate early promoter
   2826..2897    +  CDS            Gap43 (fragment): NEUM_RAT - Experimental evidence at protein level: Swiss-Prot protein existence level 1. This protein is associated with nerve growth. It is a major component of the motile 'growth cones' that form the tips of elongating axons. Plays a role in axonal and dendritic filopodia induction (By similarity). From Rattus norvegicus (Rat).
   2889..3833    +  CDS            iRFP713: iRFP713 is a basic (constitutively fluorescent) near ir fluorescent protein published in 2011, derived from Rhodopseudomonas palustris. It has low acid sensitivity. It requires the cofactor biliverdin for fluorescence.
   3970..4469    +  promoter       PGK promoter: mouse phosphoglycerate kinase 1 promoter
   4490..5089    +  CDS            PuroR (fragment): puromycin N-acetyltransferase; pac from Streptomyces; confers resistance to puromycin
   5103..5691    +  misc_feature   WPRE: woodchuck hepatitis virus posttranscriptional regulatory element
   5708..6226    +  CDS            nef (fragment): NEF_HV1BR - Experimental evidence at protein level: Swiss-Prot protein existence level 1. Extracellular Nef protein targets CD4(+) T-lymphocytes for apoptosis by interacting with CXCR4 surface receptors (PubMed:14990729). From Human immunodeficiency virus type 1 group M subtype B (isolate BRU/LAI) (HIV-1).
   6274..6531    +  LTR            5' LTR (truncated): truncated 5' long terminal repeat (LTR) from HIV-1
   6684..6700    -  protein_bind   lac operator: The lac repressor binds to the lac operator to inhibit transcription in E. coli. This inhibition can be relieved by adding lactose or isopropyl-β-D-thiogalactopyranoside (IPTG). lac repressor encoded by lacI
   6708..6738    -  promoter       lac promoter: promoter for the E. coli lac operon
   6753..6774    -  protein_bind   CAP binding site: CAP binding activates transcription in the presence of cAMP. E. coli catabolite activator protein
   6787..6879    -  CDS            lacI (fragment): lac repressor; lacI; The lac repressor binds to the lac operator to inhibit transcription in E. coli. This inhibition can be relieved by adding lactose or isopropyl-β-D-thiogalactopyranoside (IPTG).
   7062..7650    -  rep_origin     ori: high-copy-number ColE1/pMB1/pBR322/pUC origin of replication
   7821..8681    -  CDS            AmpR: β-lactamase; bla; confers resistance to ampicillin, carbenicillin, and related antibiotics
   8682..8786    -  promoter       AmpR promoter: bla
   8834..8968    +  polyA_signal   SV40 poly(A) signal: SV40 polyadenylation signal
   9182..329     +  CDS            nef (fragment) (across the origin): NEF_HV1BR - Experimental evidence at protein level: Swiss-Prot protein existence level 1. Extracellular Nef protein targets CD4(+) T-lymphocytes for apoptosis by interacting with CXCR4 surface receptors (PubMed:14990729). From Human immunodeficiency virus type 1 group M subtype B (isolate BRU/LAI) (HIV-1).
>Addgene plasmid #106296 | Phi3-iRFP | addgene full sequence | sequence record 205815 | Addgene NGS Result
TGGAAGGGCTAATTCACTCCCAAAGAAGACAAGATATCCTTGATCTGTGGATCTACCACACACAAGGCTA
CTTCCCTGATTAGCAGAACTACACACCAGGGCCAGGGGTCAGATATCCACTGACCTTTGGATGGTGCTAC
AAGCTAGTACCAGTTGAGCCAGATAAGGTAGAAGAGGCCAATAAAGGAGAGAACACCAGCTTGTTACACC
CTGTGAGCCTGCATGGGATGGATGACCCGGAGAGAGAAGTGTTAGAGTGGAGGTTTGACAGCCGCCTAGC
ATTTCATCACGTGGCCCGAGAGCTGCATCCGGAGTACTTCAAGAACTGCTGATATCGAGCTTGCTACAAG
GGACTTTCCGCTGGGGACTTTCCAGGGAGGCGTGGCCTGGGCGGGACTGGGGAGTGGCGAGCCCTCAGAT
CCTGCATATAAGCAGCTGCTTTTTGCCTGTACTGGGTCTCTCTGGTTAGACCAGATCTGAGCCTGGGAGC
TCTCTGGCTAACTAGGGAACCCACTGCTTAAGCCTCAATAAAGCTTGCCTTGAGTGCTTCAAGTAGTGTG
TGCCCGTCTGTTGTGTGACTCTGGTAACTAGAGATCCCTCAGACCCTTTTAGTCAGTGTGGAAAATCTCT
AGCAGTGGCGCCCGAACAGGGACTTGAAAGCGAAAGGGAAACCAGAGGAGCTCTCTCGACGCAGGACTCG
GCTTGCTGAAGCGCGCACGGCAAGAGGCGAGGGGCGGCGACTGGTGAGTACGCCAAAAATTTTGACTAGC
GGAGGCTAGAAGGAGAGAGATGGGTGCGAGAGCGTCAGTATTAAGCGGGGGAGAATTAGATCGCGATGGG
AAAAAATTCGGTTAAGGCCAGGGGGAAAGAAAAAATATAAATTAAAACATATAGTATGGGCAAGCAGGGA
GCTAGAACGATTCGCAGTTAATCCTGGCCTGTTAGAAACATCAGAAGGCTGTAGACAAATACTGGGACAG
CTACAACCATCCCTTCAGACAGGATCAGAAGAACTTAGATCATTATATAATACAGTAGCAACCCTCTATT
GTGTGCATCAAAGGATAGAGATAAAAGACACCAAGGAAGCTTTAGACAAGATAGAGGAAGAGCAAAACAA
AAGTAAGACCACCGCACAGCAAGCGGCCGGCCGCTGATCTTCAGACCTGGAGGAGGAGATATGAGGGACA
ATTGGAGAAGTGAATTATATAAATATAAAGTAGTAAAAATTGAACCATTAGGAGTAGCACCCACCAAGGC
AAAGAGAAGAGTGGTGCAGAGAGAAAAAAGAGCAGTGGGAATAGGAGCTTTGTTCCTTGGGTTCTTGGGA
GCAGCAGGAAGCACTATGGGCGCAGCGTCAATGACGCTGACGGTACAGGCCAGACAATTATTGTCTGGTA
TAGTGCAGCAGCAGAACAATTTGCTGAGGGCTATTGAGGCGCAACAGCATCTGTTGCAACTCACAGTCTG
GGGCATCAAGCAGCTCCAGGCAAGAATCCTGGCTGTGGAAAGATACCTAAAGGATCAACAGCTCCTGGGG
ATTTGGGGTTGCTCTGGAAAACTCATTTGCACCACTGCTGTGCCTTGGAATGCTAGTTGGAGTAATAAAT
CTCTGGAACAGATTTGGAATCACACGACCTGGATGGAGTGGGACAGAGAAATTAACAATTACACAAGCTT
AATACACTCCTTAATTGAAGAATCGCAAAACCAGCAAGAAAAGAATGAACAAGAATTATTGGAATTAGAT
AAATGGGCAAGTTTGTGGAATTGGTTTAACATAACAAATTGGCTGTGGTATATAAAATTATTCATAATGA
TAGTAGGAGGCTTGGTAGGTTTAAGAATAGTTTTTGCTGTACTTTCTATAGTGAATAGAGTTAGGCAGGG
ATATTCACCATTATCGTTTCAGACCCACCTCCCAACCCCGAGGGGACCCGACAGGCCCGAAGGAATAGAA
GAAGAAGGTGGAGAGAGAGACAGAGACAGATCCATTCGATTAGTGAACGGATCTCGACGGTATCGCCTTT
AAAAGAAAAGGGGGGATTGGGGGGTACAGTGCAGGGGAAAGAATAGTAGACATAATAGCAACAGACATAC
AAACTAAAGAATTACAAAAACAAATTACAAAAATTCAAAATTTTCGGGTTTATTACAGGGACAGCAGAGA
TCCAGTTTATCGATAAGCTTGGGAGTTCCGCGTTACATAACTTACGGTAAATGGCCCGCCTGGCTGACCG
CCCAACGACCCCCGCCCATTGACGTCAATAATGACGTATGTTCCCATAGTAACGCCAATAGGGACTTTCC
ATTGACGTCAATGGGTGGAGTATTTACGGTAAACTGCCCACTTGGCAGTACATCAAGTGTATCATATGCC
AAGTACGCCCCCTATTGACGTCAATGACGGTAAATGGCCCGCCTGGCATTATGCCCAGTACATGACCTTA
TGGGACTTTCCTACTTGGCAGTACATCTACGTATTAGTCATCGCTATTACCATGGTGATGCGGTTTTGGC
AGTACATCAATGGGCGTGGATAGCGGTTTGACTCACGGGGATTTCCAAGTCTCCACCCCATTGACGTCAA
TGGGAGTTTGTTTTGGCACCAAAATCAACGGGACTTTCCAAAATGTCGTAACAACTCCGCCCCATTGACG
CAAATGGGCGGTAGGCGTGTACGGTGGGAGGTCTATATAAGCAGAGCTCGTTTAGTGAACCGTCAGATCG
CCTGGAGACGCCATCCACGCTGTTTTGACCTCCATAGAAGACACCGACTCTACTAGAGGATCGCTAGCGC
TGAAGCTTAGATCTCGAGCGCCACCATGCTGTGCTGTATGAGAAGAACCAAACAGGTTGAAAAGAATGAT
GAGGACCAAAAGATCGCGGCCGAAGGATCTGTCGCCAGGCAGCCTGACCTCTTGACCTGCGACGATGAGC
CGATCCATATCCCCGGTGCCATCCAACCGCATGGACTGCTGCTCGCCCTCGCCGCCGACATGACGATCGT
TGCCGGCAGCGACAACCTTCCCGAACTCACCGGACTGGCGATCGGCGCCCTGATCGGCCGCTCTGCGGCC
GATGTCTTCGACTCGGAGACGCACAACCGTCTGACGATCGCCTTGGCCGAGCCCGGGGCGGCCGTCGGAG
CACCGATCACTGTCGGCTTCACGATGCGAAAGGACGCAGGCTTCATCGGCTCCTGGCATCGCCATGATCA
GCTCATCTTCCTCGAGCTCGAGCCTCCCCAGCGGGACGTCGCCGAGCCGCAGGCGTTCTTCCGCCGCACC
AACAGCGCCATCCGCCGCCTGCAGGCCGCCGAAACCTTGGAAAGCGCCTGCGCCGCCGCGGCGCAAGAGG
TGCGGAAGATTACCGGCTTCGATCGGGTGATGATCTATCGCTTCGCCTCCGACTTCAGCGGCGAAGTGAT
CGCAGAGGATCGGTGCGCCGAGGTCGAGTCAAAACTAGGCCTGCACTATCCTGCCTCAACCGTGCCGGCG
CAGGCCCGTCGGCTCTATACCATCAACCCGGTACGGATCATTCCCGATATCAATTATCGGCCGGTGCCGG
TCACCCCAGACCTCAATCCGGTCACCGGGCGGCCGATTGATCTTAGCTTCGCCATCCTGCGCAGCGTCTC
GCCCGTCCATCTGGAATTCATGCGCAACATAGGCATGCACGGCACGATGTCGATCTCGATTTTGCGCGGC
GAGCGACTGTGGGGATTGATCGTTTGCCATCACCGAACGCCGTACTACGTCGATCTCGATGGCCGCCAAG
CCTGCGAGCTAGTCGCCCAGGTTCTGGCCTGGCAGATCGGCGTGATGGAAGAGTAAGGCCGCTCCGGACG
CGTCGACAATTGGGCCCATGCATGGCATGCCTAGGCCGGCGTTAACGCGATCGCCTGCAGGATCCGGCGC
GCCCGGGTTCGAATGTACACGTACGTTAATTAATCTAGATAATTCTACCGGGTAGGGGAGGCGCTTTTCC
CAAGGCAGTCTGGAGCATGCGCTTTAGCAGCCCCGCTGGGCACTTGGCGCTACACAAGTGGCCTCTGGCC
TCGCACACATTCCACATCCACCGGTAGGCGCCAACCGGCTCCGTTCTTTGGTGGCCCCTTCGCGCCACCT
TCTACTCCTCCCCTAGTCAGGAAGTTCCCCCCCGCCCCGCAGCTCGCGTCGTGCAGGACGTGACAAATGG
AAGTAGCACGTCTCACTAGTCTCGTGCAGATGGACAGCACCGCTGAGCAATGGAAGCGGGTAGGCCTTTG
GGGCAGCGGCCAATAGCAGCTTTGCTCCTTCGCTTTCTGGGCTCAGAGGCTGGGAAGGGGTGGGTCCGGG
GGCGGGCTCAGGGGCGGGCTCAGGGGCGGGGCGGGCGCCCGAAGGTCCTCCGGAGGCCCGGCATTCTGCA
CGCTTCAAAAGCGCACGTCTGCCGCGCTGTTCTCCTCTTCCTCATCTCCGGGCCTTTCGACCTGCAGCCC
AAGCTTACCATGACCGAGTACAAGCCCACGGTGCGCCTCGCCACCCGCGACGACGTCCCCAGGGCAGTAC
GCACCCTCGCCGCCGCGTTCGCCGACTACCCCGCCACGCGCCACACCGTCGATCCGGACCGCCACATCGA
GCGGGTCACCGAGCTGCAAGAACTCTTCCTCACGCGCGTCGGGCTCGACATCGGCAAGGTGTGGGTCGCG
GACGACGGCGCCGCGGTGGCGGTCTGGACCACGCCGGAGAGCGTCGAAGCGGGGGCGGTGTTCGCCGAGA
TCGGCCCGCGCATGGCCGAGTTGAGCGGTTCCCGGCTGGCCGCGCAGCAACAGATGGAAGGCCTCCTGGC
GCCGCACCGGCCCAAGGAGCCCGCGTGGTTCCTGGCCACCGTCGGCGTCTCGCCCGACCACCAGGGCAAG
GGTCTGGGCAGCGCCGTCGTGCTCCCCGGAGTGGAGGCGGCCGAGCGCGCCGGGGTGCCCGCCTTCCTGG
AGACCTCCGCGCCCCGCAACCTCCCCTTCTACGAGCGGCTCGGCTTCACCGTCACCGCCGACGTCGAGGT
GCCCGAAGGACCGCGCACCTGGTGCATGACCCGCAAGCCCGGTGCCTGACCGCGTCTGGAACAATCAACC
TCTGGATTACAAAATTTGTGAAAGATTGACTGGTATTCTTAACTATGTTGCTCCTTTTACGCTATGTGGA
TACGCTGCTTTAATGCCTTTGTATCATGCTATTGCTTCCCGTATGGCTTTCATTTTCTCCTCCTTGTATA
AATCCTGGTTGCTGTCTCTTTATGAGGAGTTGTGGCCCGTTGTCAGGCAACGTGGCGTGGTGTGCACTGT
GTTTGCTGACGCAACCCCCACTGGTTGGGGCATTGCCACCACCTGTCAGCTCCTTTCCGGGACTTTCGCT
TTCCCCCTCCCTATTGCCACGGCGGAACTCATCGCCGCCTGCCTTGCCCGCTGCTGGACAGGGGCTCGGC
TGTTGGGCACTGACAATTCCGTGGTGTTGTCGGGGAAGCTGACGTCCTTTCCATGGCTGCTCGCCTGTGT
TGCCACCTGGATTCTGCGCGGGACGTCCTTCTGCTACGTCCCTTCGGCCCTCAATCCAGCGGACCTTCCT
TCCCGCGGCCTGCTGCCGGCTCTGCGGCCTCTTCCGCGTCTTCGCCTTCGCCCTCAGACGAGTCGGATCT
CCCTTTGGGCCGCCTCCCCGCCTGGAATTAATTCTGCAGTCGAGACCTAGAAAAACATGGAGCAATCACA
AGTAGCAATACAGCAGCTACCAATGCTGATTGTGCCTGGCTAGAAGCACAAGAGGAGGAGGAGGTGGGTT
TTCCAGTCACACCTCAGGTACCTTTAAGACCAATGACTTACAAGGCAGCTGTAGATCTTAGCCACTTTTT
AAAAGAAAAGAGGGGACTGGAAGGGCTAATTCACTCCCAACGAAGACAAGATATCCTTGATCTGTGGATC
TACCACACACAAGGCTACTTCCCTGATTAGCAGAACTACACACCAGGGCCAGGGGTCAGATATCCACTGA
CCTTTGGATGGTGCTACAAGCTAGTACCAGTTGAGCCAGATAAGGTAGAAGAGGCCAATAAAGGAGAGAA
CACCAGCTTGTTACACCCTGTGAGCCTGCATGGGATGGATGACCCGGAGAGAGAAGTGTTAGAGTGGAGG
TTTGACAGCCGCCTAGCATTTCATCACGTGGCCCGAGAGCTGCATCCGGAGTACTTCAAGAACTGCTGAT
ATCGAGCTTGCTACAAGGGACTTTCCGCTGGGGACTTTCCAGGGAGGCGTGGCCTGGGCGGGACTGGGGA
GTGGCGAGCCCTCAGATCCTGCATATAAGCAGCTGCTTTTTGCCTGTACTGGGTCTCTCTGGTTAGACCA
GATCTGAGCCTGGGAGCTCTCTGGCTAACTAGGGAACCCACTGCTTAAGCCTCAATAAAGCTTGCCTTGA
GTGCTTCAAGTAGTGTGTGCCCGTCTGTTGTGTGACTCTGGTAACTAGAGATCCCTCAGACCCTTTTAGT
CAGTGTGGAAAATCTCTAGCAGTAGTAGTTCATGTCATCTTATTATTCAGTATTTATAACTTGCAAAGAA
ATGAATATCAGAGAGTGAGAGGCCTTGACATTGCTAGCGTTTTACCGTCGACCTCTAGCTAGAGCTTGGC
GTAATCATGGTCATAGCTGTTTCCTGTGTGAAATTGTTATCCGCTCACAATTCCACACAACATACGAGCC
GGAAGCATAAAGTGTAAAGCCTGGGGTGCCTAATGAGTGAGCTAACTCACATTAATTGCGTTGCGCTCAC
TGCCCGCTTTCCAGTCGGGAAACCTGTCGTGCCAGCTGCATTAATGAATCGGCCAACGCGCGGGGAGAGG
CGGTTTGCGTATTGGGCGCTCTTCCGCTTCCTCGCTCACTGACTCGCTGCGCTCGGTCGTTCGGCTGCGG
CGAGCGGTATCAGCTCACTCAAAGGCGGTAATACGGTTATCCACAGAATCAGGGGATAACGCAGGAAAGA
ACATGTGAGCAAAAGGCCAGCAAAAGGCCAGGAACCGTAAAAAGGCCGCGTTGCTGGCGTTTTTCCATAG
GCTCCGCCCCCCTGACGAGCATCACAAAAATCGACGCTCAAGTCAGAGGTGGCGAAACCCGACAGGACTA
TAAAGATACCAGGCGTTTCCCCCTGGAAGCTCCCTCGTGCGCTCTCCTGTTCCGACCCTGCCGCTTACCG
GATACCTGTCCGCCTTTCTCCCTTCGGGAAGCGTGGCGCTTTCTCATAGCTCACGCTGTAGGTATCTCAG
TTCGGTGTAGGTCGTTCGCTCCAAGCTGGGCTGTGTGCACGAACCCCCCGTTCAGCCCGACCGCTGCGCC
TTATCCGGTAACTATCGTCTTGAGTCCAACCCGGTAAGACACGACTTATCGCCACTGGCAGCAGCCACTG
GTAACAGGATTAGCAGAGCGAGGTATGTAGGCGGTGCTACAGAGTTCTTGAAGTGGTGGCCTAACTACGG
CTACACTAGAAGAACAGTATTTGGTATCTGCGCTCTGCTGAAGCCAGTTACCTTCGGAAAAAGAGTTGGT
AGCTCTTGATCCGGCAAACAAACCACCGCTGGTAGCGGTGGTTTTTTTGTTTGCAAGCAGCAGATTACGC
GCAGAAAAAAAGGATCTCAAGAAGATCCTTTGATCTTTTCTACGGGGTCTGACGCTCAGTGGAACGAAAA
CTCACGTTAAGGGATTTTGGTCATGAGATTATCAAAAAGGATCTTCACCTAGATCCTTTTAAATTAAAAA
TGAAGTTTTAAATCAATCTAAAGTATATATGAGTAAACTTGGTCTGACAGTTACCAATGCTTAATCAGTG
AGGCACCTATCTCAGCGATCTGTCTATTTCGTTCATCCATAGTTGCCTGACTCCCCGTCGTGTAGATAAC
TACGATACGGGAGGGCTTACCATCTGGCCCCAGTGCTGCAATGATACCGCGAGACCCACGCTCACCGGCT
CCAGATTTATCAGCAATAAACCAGCCAGCCGGAAGGGCCGAGCGCAGAAGTGGTCCTGCAACTTTATCCG
CCTCCATCCAGTCTATTAATTGTTGCCGGGAAGCTAGAGTAAGTAGTTCGCCAGTTAATAGTTTGCGCAA
CGTTGTTGCCATTGCTACAGGCATCGTGGTGTCACGCTCGTCGTTTGGTATGGCTTCATTCAGCTCCGGT
TCCCAACGATCAAGGCGAGTTACATGATCCCCCATGTTGTGCAAAAAAGCGGTTAGCTCCTTCGGTCCTC
CGATCGTTGTCAGAAGTAAGTTGGCCGCAGTGTTATCACTCATGGTTATGGCAGCACTGCATAATTCTCT
TACTGTCATGCCATCCGTAAGATGCTTTTCTGTGACTGGTGAGTACTCAACCAAGTCATTCTGAGAATAG
TGTATGCGGCGACCGAGTTGCTCTTGCCCGGCGTCAATACGGGATAATACCGCGCCACATAGCAGAACTT
TAAAAGTGCTCATCATTGGAAAACGTTCTTCGGGGCGAAAACTCTCAAGGATCTTACCGCTGTTGAGATC
CAGTTCGATGTAACCCACTCGTGCACCCAACTGATCTTCAGCATCTTTTACTTTCACCAGCGTTTCTGGG
TGAGCAAAAACAGGAAGGCAAAATGCCGCAAAAAAGGGAATAAGGGCGACACGGAAATGTTGAATACTCA
TACTCTTCCTTTTTCAATATTATTGAAGCATTTATCAGGGTTATTGTCTCATGAGCGGATACATATTTGA
ATGTATTTAGAAAAATAAACAAATAGGGGTTCCGCGCACATTTCCCCGAAAAGTGCCACCTGACGTCGAC
GGATCGGGAGATCAACTTGTTTATTGCAGCTTATAATGGTTACAAATAAAGCAATAGCATCACAAATTTC
ACAAATAAAGCATTTTTTTCACTGCATTCTAGTTGTGGTTTGTCCAAACTCATCAATGTATCTTATCATG
TCTGGATCAACTGGATAACTCAAGCTAACCAAAATCATCCCAAACTTCCCACCCCATACCCTATTACCAC
TGCCAATTACCTGTGGTTTCATTTACTCTAAACCTGTGATTCCTCTGAATTATTTTCATTTTAAAGAAAT
TGTATTTGTTAAATATGTMCTCTGAATTATTTTCATTTTAAAGAAATTGTATTTGTTAAATATGTACTAC
AAACTTAGTAGT
